>Addgene plasmid #214802 | pcDNA3.1/MPL(N298Q) | addgene full sequence | sequence record 429145 | Addgene NGS Result
GACGGATCGGGAGATCTCCCGATCCCCTATGGTGCACTCTCAGTACAATCTGCTCTGATGCCGCATAGTT
AAGCCAGTATCTGCTCCCTGCTTGTGTGTTGGAGGTCGCTGAGTAGTGCGCGAGCAAAATTTAAGCTACA
ACAAGGCAAGGCTTGACCGACAATTGCATGAAGAATCTGCTTAGGGTTAGGCGTTTTGCGCTGCTTCGCG
ATGTACGGGCCAGATATACGCGTTGACATTGATTATTGACTAGTTATTAATAGTAATCAATTACGGGGTC
ATTAGTTCATAGCCCATATATGGAGTTCCGCGTTACATAACTTACGGTAAATGGCCCGCCTGGCTGACCG
CCCAACGACCCCCGCCCATTGACGTCAATAATGACGTATGTTCCCATAGTAACGCCAATAGGGACTTTCC
ATTGACGTCAATGGGTGGAGTATTTACGGTAAACTGCCCACTTGGCAGTACATCAAGTGTATCATATGCC
AAGTACGCCCCCTATTGACGTCAATGACGGTAAATGGCCCGCCTGGCATTATGCCCAGTACATGACCTTA
TGGGACTTTCCTACTTGGCAGTACATCTACGTATTAGTCATCGCTATTACCATGGTGATGCGGTTTTGGC
AGTACATCAATGGGCGTGGATAGCGGTTTGACTCACGGGGATTTCCAAGTCTCCACCCCATTGACGTCAA
TGGGAGTTTGTTTTGGCACCAAAATCAACGGGACTTTCCAAAATGTCGTAACAACTCCGCCCCATTGACG
CAAATGGGCGGTAGGCGTGTACGGTGGGAGGTCTATATAAGCAGAGCTCTCTGGCTAACTAGAGAACCCA
CTGCTTACTGGCTTATCGAAATTAATACGACTCACTATAGGGAGACCCAAGCTGGCTAGCGTTTAAACTT
AAGCTTGGTACCGAGCTCGGATCCACTAGTCCAGTGTGGTGGAATTCGCCACCATGCCCTCCTGGGCCCT
CTTCATGGTCACCTCCTGCCTCCTCCTGGCCCCTCAAAACCTGGCCCAAGTCAGCAGCCAAGATGTCTCC
TTGCTGGCATCAGACTCAGAGCCCCTGAAGTGTTTCTCCCGAACATTTGAGGACCTCACTTGCTTCTGGG
ATGAGGAAGAGGCAGCGCCCAGTGGGACATACCAGCTGCTGTATGCCTACCCGCGGGAGAAGCCCCGTGC
TTGCCCCCTGAGTTCCCAGAGCATGCCCCACTTTGGAACCCGATACGTGTGCCAGTTTCCAGACCAGGAG
GAAGTGCGTCTCTTCTTTCCGCTGCACCTCTGGGTGAAGAATGTGTTCCTAAACCAGACTCGGACTCAGC
GAGTCCTCTTTGTGGACAGTGTAGGCCTGCCGGCTCCCCCCAGTATCATCAAGGCCATGGGTGGGAGCCA
GCCAGGGGAACTTCAGATCAGCTGGGAGGAGCCAGCTCCAGAAATCAGTGATTTCCTGAGGTACGAACTC
CGCTATGGCCCCAGAGATCCCAAGAACTCCACTGGTCCCACGGTCATACAGCTGATTGCCACAGAAACCT
GCTGCCCTGCTCTGCAGAGGCCTCACTCAGCCTCTGCTCTGGACCAGTCTCCATGTGCTCAGCCCACAAT
GCCCTGGCAAGATGGACCAAAGCAGACCTCCCCAAGTAGAGAAGCTTCAGCTCTGACAGCAGAGGGTGGA
AGCTGCCTCATCTCAGGACTCCAGCCTGGCAACTCCTACTGGCTGCAGCTGCGCAGCGAACCTGATGGGA
TCTCCCTCGGTGGCTCCTGGGGATCCTGGTCCCTCCCTGTGACTGTGGACCTGCCTGGAGATGCAGTGGC
ACTTGGACTGCAATGCTTTACCTTGGACCTGAAGCAGGTTACCTGTCAATGGCAGCAACAGGACCATGCT
AGCTCCCAAGGCTTCTTCTACCACAGCAGGGCACGGTGCTGCCCCAGAGACAGGTACCCCATCTGGGAGA
ACTGCGAAGAGGAAGAGAAAACAAATCCAGGACTACAGACCCCACAGTTCTCTCGCTGCCACTTCAAGTC
ACGAAATGACAGCATTATTCACATCCTTGTGGAGGTGACCACAGCCCCGGGTACTGTTCACAGCTACCTG
GGCTCCCCTTTCTGGATCCACCAGGCTGTGCGCCTCCCCACCCCAAACTTGCACTGGAGGGAGATCTCCA
GTGGGCATCTGGAATTGGAGTGGCAGCACCCATCGTCCTGGGCAGCCCAAGAGACCTGTTATCAACTCCG
ATACACAGGAGAAGGCCATCAGGACTGGAAGGTGCTGGAGCCGCCTCTCGGGGCCCGAGGAGGGACCCTG
GAGCTGCGCCCGCGATCTCGCTACCGTTTACAGCTGCGCGCCAGGCTCAACGGCCCCACCTACCAAGGTC
CCTGGAGCTCGTGGTCGGACCCAACTAGGGTGGAGACCGCCACCGAGACCGCCTGGATCTCCTTGGTGAC
CGCTCTGCATCTAGTGCTGGGCCTCAGCGCCGTCCTGGGCCTGCTGCTGCTGAGGTGGCAGTTTCCTGCA
CACTACAGGAGACTGAGGCATGCCCTGTGGCCCTCACTTCCAGACCTGCACCGGGTCCTAGGCCAGTACC
TTAGGGACACTGCAGCCCTGAGCCCGCCCAAGGCCACAGTCTCAGATACCTGTGAAGAAGTGGAACCCAG
CCTCCTTGAAATCCTCCCCAAGTCCTCAGAGAGGACTCCTTTGCCCCTGTGTTCCTCCCAGGCCCAGATG
GACTACCGAAGATTGCAGCCTTCTTGCCTGGGGACCATGCCCCTGTCTGTGTGCCCACCCATGGCTGAGT
CAGGGTCCTGCTGTACCACCCACATTGCCAACCATTCCTACCTACCACTAAGCTATTGGCAGCAGCCTTG
ACTCGAGTCTAGAGGGCCCGTTTAAACCCGCTGATCAGCCTCGACTGTGCCTTCTAGTTGCCAGCCATCT
GTTGTTTGCCCCTCCCCCGTGCCTTCCTTGACCCTGGAAGGTGCCACTCCCACTGTCCTTTCCTAATAAA
ATGAGGAAATTGCATCGCATTGTCTGAGTAGGTGTCATTCTATTCTGGGGGGTGGGGTGGGGCAGGACAG
CAAGGGGGAGGATTGGGAAGACAATAGCAGGCATGCTGGGGATGCGGTGGGCTCTATGGCTTCTGAGGCG
GAAAGAACCAGCTGGGGCTCTAGGGGGTATCCCC
[124 nt withheld, positions 3185-3308]
C
[91 nt withheld, positions 3310-3400]
A
[49 nt withheld, positions 3402-3450]
CCTTTGACGTTGGAGTCCACGTTCTTT
[37 nt withheld, positions 3478-3514]
ACCCTATCTCGGTCTATTCTTTTGATTTATAAGGGATTTTGCCGATTTCGGCCTATTGGTTAAAAAATGA
GCTGATTTAACAAAAATTTAACGCGAATTAATTCTGTGGAATGTGTGTCAGTTAGGGTGTGGAAAGTCCC
CAGGCTCCCCAGCAGGCAGAAGTATGCAAAGCATGCATCTCAATTAGTCAGCAACCAGGTGTGGAAAGTC
CCCAGGCTCCCCAGCAGGCAGAAGTATGCAAAGCATGCATCTCAATTAGTCAGCAACCATAGTCCCGCCC
CTAACTCCGCCCATCCCGCCCCTAACTCCGCCCAGTTCCGCCCATTCTCCGCCCCATGGCTGACTAATTT
TTTTTATTTATGCAGAGGCCGAGGCCGCCTCTGCCTCTGAGCTATTCCAGAAGTAGTGAGGAGGCTTTTT
TGGAGGCCTAGGCTTTTGCAAAAAGCTCCCGGGAGCTTGTATATCCATTTTCGGATCTGATCAAGAGACA
GGATGAGGATCGTTTCGCATGATTGAACAAGATGGATTGCACGCAGGTTCTCCGGCCGCTTGGGTGGAGA
GGCTATTCGGCTATGACTGGGCACAACAGACAATCGGCTGCTCTGATGCCGCCGTGTTCCGGCTGTCAGC
GCAGGGGCGCCCGGTTCTTTTTGTCAAGACCGACCTGTCCGGTGCCCTGAATGAACTGCAGGACGAGGCA
GCGCGGCTATCGTGGCTGGCCACGACGGGCGTTCCTTGCGCAGCTGTGCTCGACGTTGTCACTGAAGCGG
GAAGGGACTGGCTGCTATTGGGCGAAGTGCCGGGGCAGGATCTCCTGTCATCTCACCTTGCTCCTGCCGA
GAAAGTATCCATCATGGCTGATGCAATGCGGCGGCTGCATACGCTTGATCCGGCTACCTGCCCATTCGAC
CACCAAGCGAAACATCGCATCGAGCGAGCACGTACTCGGATGGAAGCCGGTCTTGTCGATCAGGATGATC
TGGACGAAGAGCATCAGGGGCTCGCGCCAGCCGAACTGTTCGCCAGGCTCAAGGCGCGCATGCCCGACGG
CGAGGATCTCGTCGTGACCCATGGCGATGCCTGCTTGCCGAATATCATGGTGGAAAATGGCCGCTTTTCT
GGATTCATCGACTGTGGCCGGCTGGGTGTGGCGGACCGCTATCAGGACATAGCGTTGGCTACCCGTGATA
TTGCTGAAGAGCTTGGCGGCGAATGGGCTGACCGCTTCCTCGTGCTTTACGGTATCGCCGCTCCCGATTC
GCAGCGCATCGCCTTCTATCGCCTTCTTGACGAGTTCTTCTGAGCGGGACTCTGGGGTTCGAAATGACCG
ACCAAGCGACGCCCAACCTGCCATCACGAGATTTCGATTCCACCGCCGCCTTCTATGAAAGGTTGGGCTT
CGGAATCGTTTTCCGGGACGCCGGCTGGATGATCCTCCAGCGCGGGGATCTCATGCTGGAGTTCTTCGCC
CACCCCAACTTGTTTATTGCAGCTTATAATGGTTACAAATAAAGCAATAGCATCACAAATTTCACAAATA
AAGCATTTTTTTCACTGCATTCTAGTTGTGGTTTGTCCAAACTCATCAATGTATCTTATCATGTCTGTAT
ACCGTCGACCTCTAGCTAGAGCTTGGCGTAATCATGGTCATAGCTGTTTCCTGTGTGAAATTGTTATCCG
CTCACAATTCCACACAACATACGAGCCGGAAGCATAAAGTGTAAAGCCTGGGGTGCCTAATGAGTGAGCT
AACTCACATTAATTGCGTTGCGCTCACTGCCCGCTTTCCAGTCGGGAAACCTGTCGTGCCAGCTGCATTA
ATGAATCGGCCAACGCGCGGGGAGAGGCGGTTTGCGTATTGGGCGCTCTTCCGCTTCCTCGCTCACTGAC
TCGCTGCGCTCGGTCGTTCGGCTGCGGCGAGCGGTATCAGCTCACTCAAAGGCGGTAATACGGTTATCCA
CAGAATCAGGGGATAACGCAGGAAAGAACATGTGAGCAAAAGGCCAGCAAAAGGCCAGGAACCGTAAAAA
GGCCGCGTTGCTGGCGTTTTTCCATAGGCTCCGCCCCCCTGACGAGCATCACAAAAATCGACGCTCAAGT
CAGAGGTGGCGAAACCCGACAGGACTATAAAGATACCAGGCGTTTCCCCCTGGAAGCTCCCTCGTGCGCT
CTCCTGTTCCGACCCTGCCGCTTACCGGATACCTGTCCGCCTTTCTCCCTTCGGGAAGCGTGGCGCTTTC
TCATAGCTCACGCTGTAGGTATCTCAGTTCGGTGTAGGTCGTTCGCTCCAAGCTGGGCTGTGTGCACGAA
CCCCCCGTTCAGCCCGACCGCTGCGCCTTATCCGGTAACTATCGTCTTGAGTCCAACCCGGTAAGACACG
ACTTATCGCCACTGGCAGCAGCCACTGGTAACAGGATTAGCAGAGCGAGGTATGTAGGCGGTGCTACAGA
GTTCTTGAAGTGGTGGCCTAACTACGGCTACACTAGAAGAACAGTATTTGGTATCTGCGCTCTGCTGAAG
CCAGTTACCTTCGGAAAAAGAGTTGGTAGCTCTTGATCCGGCAAACAAACCACCGCTGGTAGCGGTGGTT
TTTTTGTTTGCAAGCAGCAGATTACGCGCAGAAAAAAAGGATCTCAAGAAGATCCTTTGATCTTTTCTAC
GGGGTCTGACGCTCAGTGGAACGAAAACTCACGTTAAGGGATTTTGGTCATGAGATTATCAAAAAGGATC
TTCACCTAGATCCTTTTAAATTAAAAATGAAGTTTTAAATCAATCTAAAGTATATATGAGTAAACTTGGT
CTGACAGTTACCAATGCTTAATCAGTGAGGCACCTATCTCAGCGATCTGTCTATTTCGTTCATCCATAGT
TGCCTGACTCCCCGTCGTGTAGATAACTACGATACGGGAGGGCTTACCATCTGGCCCCAGTGCTGCAATG
ATACCGCGAGACCCACGCTCACCGGCTCCAGATTTATCAGCAATAAACCAGCCAGCCGGAAGGGCCGAGC
GCAGAAGTGGTCCTGCAACTTTATCCGCCTCCATCCAGTCTATTAATTGTTGCCGGGAAGCTAGAGTAAG
TAGTTCGCCAGTTAATAGTTTGCGCAACGTTGTTGCCATTGCTACAGGCATCGTGGTGTCACGCTCGTCG
TTTGGTATGGCTTCATTCAGCTCCGGTTCCCAACGATCAAGGCGAGTTACATGATCCCCCATGTTGTGCA
AAAAAGCGGTTAGCTCCTTCGGTCCTCCGATCGTTGTCAGAAGTAAGTTGGCCGCAGTGTTATCACTCAT
GGTTATGGCAGCACTGCATAATTCTCTTACTGTCATGCCATCCGTAAGATGCTTTTCTGTGACTGGTGAG
TACTCAACCAAGTCATTCTGAGAATAGTGTATGCGGCGACCGAGTTGCTCTTGCCCGGCGTCAATACGGG
ATAATACCGCGCCACATAGCAGAACTTTAAAAGTGCTCATCATTGGAAAACGTTCTTCGGGGCGAAAACT
CTCAAGGATCTTACCGCTGTTGAGATCCAGTTCGATGTAACCCACTCGTGCACCCAACTGATCTTCAGCA
TCTTTTACTTTCACCAGCGTTTCTGGGTGAGCAAAAACAGGAAGGCAAAATGCCGCAAAAAAGGGAATAA
GGGCGACACGGAAATGTTGAATACTCATACTCTTCCTTTTTCAATATTATTGAAGCATTTATCAGGGTTA
TTGTCTCATGAGCGGATACATATTTGAATGTATTTAGAAAAATAAACAAATAGGGGTTCCGCGCACATTT
CCCCGAAAAGTGCCACCTGACGTC
Features (pLannotate 1.2.2; 20 found; start..end, strand, type, name):
     28..80      -  misc_feature   bom (fragment): basis of mobility region from pBR322
    235..614     +  enhancer       CMV enhancer: human cytomegalovirus immediate early enhancer
    615..818     +  promoter       CMV promoter: human cytomegalovirus (CMV) immediate early promoter
    814..847     +  LTR            5' LTR (truncated) (fragment): truncated 5' long terminal repeat (LTR) from HIV-1
    863..881     +  promoter       T7 promoter: promoter for bacteriophage T7 RNA polymerase
    964..2868    +  CDS            MPL: TPOR_HUMAN - Also known as TPOR. Experimental evidence at protein level: Swiss-Prot protein existence level 1. Receptor for thrombopoietin that acts as a primary regulator of megakaryopoiesis and platelet production. May represent a regulatory molecule specific for TPO-R-dependent immune responses. From Homo sapiens (Human).
   2915..3139    +  polyA_signal   bGH poly(A) signal: bovine growth hormone polyadenylation signal
   3143..3164    +  promoter       SV40 promoter (fragment): SV40 enhancer and early promoter
   3185..3613    +  rep_origin     f1 ori (sequence partly withheld): f1 bacteriophage origin of replication; arrow indicates direction of (+) strand synthesis
   3627..3956    +  promoter       SV40 promoter: SV40 enhancer and early promoter
   4023..4814    +  CDS            neo: KKA2_KLEPN - Also known as kan, nptII. Experimental evidence at protein level: Swiss-Prot protein existence level 1. Resistance to kanamycin, neomycin, paromomycin, ribostamycin, butirosin and gentamicin B. From Klebsiella pneumoniae.
   4838..4996    +  CDS            ble (fragment): BLE_KLEPN - Experimental evidence at protein level: Swiss-Prot protein existence level 1. Binding protein with a strong affinity to the bleomycin family of antibiotics. Binds to CL990; an antimitotic-antibiotic compound. From Klebsiella pneumoniae.
   4991..5112    +  polyA_signal   SV40 poly(A) signal: SV40 polyadenylation signal
   5185..5201    -  protein_bind   lac operator: The lac repressor binds to the lac operator to inhibit transcription in E. coli. This inhibition can be relieved by adding lactose or isopropyl-β-D-thiogalactopyranoside (IPTG). lac repressor encoded by lacI
   5209..5239    -  promoter       lac promoter: promoter for the E. coli lac operon
   5254..5275    -  protein_bind   CAP binding site: CAP binding activates transcription in the presence of cAMP. E. coli catabolite activator protein
   5288..5380    -  CDS            lacI (fragment): lac repressor; lacI; The lac repressor binds to the lac operator to inhibit transcription in E. coli. This inhibition can be relieved by adding lactose or isopropyl-β-D-thiogalactopyranoside (IPTG).
   5563..6151    -  rep_origin     ori: high-copy-number ColE1/pMB1/pBR322/pUC origin of replication
   6322..7182    -  CDS            AmpR: β-lactamase; bla; confers resistance to ampicillin, carbenicillin, and related antibiotics
   7183..7287    -  promoter       AmpR promoter: bla
