[The description below was written by a language model from this plasmid's Addgene catalogue record and pLannotate feature annotations shown in this document.]
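Description:
pcDNA3.1/MPL(N298Q) is a mammalian expression plasmid built on the pcDNA3.1 backbone that carries the human thrombopoietin receptor gene MPL (also known as TPOR or CD110) with an asparagine-to-glutamine substitution at residue 298. The coding sequence was inserted between EcoRI and XhoI sites and is annotated as a roughly 1.9 kb open reading frame. It sits downstream of the human cytomegalovirus immediate-early enhancer and promoter and is followed by the bovine growth hormone polyadenylation signal, giving strong constitutive expression in transfected mammalian cells. A T7 promoter lies between the CMV promoter and the insert, where it serves as a sequencing primer site and could support in vitro transcription. No epitope tag or reporter is annotated.

In E. coli the plasmid replicates from a high-copy ColE1/pUC-type origin and is selected with ampicillin through the β-lactamase gene. An f1 origin is also present. For selection in mammalian cells, an SV40 early promoter drives the neomycin phosphotransferase gene, terminated by the SV40 poly(A) signal, which allows G418 selection of stable transfectants. The short HIV-1 LTR, ble, lacI and lac promoter/operator annotations are small fragments typical of the backbone rather than functional modules.

The catalogue sizes are inconsistent with the sequence. It lists an 8,500 bp insert and a 6,217 bp backbone, whereas the full sequenced record is 7,318 nt. The record gives the purpose only as mammalian expression of the mutant. The associated publication concerns an immature form of MPL that depends on mutant calreticulin, which suggests the plasmid is used to study receptor maturation, but the role of N298 is not stated.
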