Addgene plasmid #214802: pcDNA3.1/MPL(N298Q)
Purpose: Mammalian expression of human MPL(N298Q)
Depositing lab: Norio Komatsu. Depositing organization: Juntendo University. Publication: Loss of KDEL function from a calreticulin frameshift mutation drives expression of an immature, mutant calreticulin-dependent form of the thrombopoietin receptor MPL. Masubuchi N, Yang Y, Imai M, Kihara Y, Morishita S, Edahiro Y, Komatsu N. Haematologica. 2025 Nov 6. doi: 10.3324/haematol.2025.287585. PubMed 41195513.
Backbone
  Vector backbone: pcDNA3.1
  Backbone size w/o insert (bp): 6217
  Vector type: Mammalian Expression
Growth in bacteria
  Bacterial resistance: Ampicillin, 100 μg/mL
  Growth temperature: 37°C
  Growth strain: DH5alpha
  Copy number: Unknown
Gene/Insert
  Gene/Insert name: human MPL(N298Q)
  Species: H. sapiens (human)
  Insert size (bp): 8500
  Entrez Gene: MPL (a.k.a. C-MPL, CD110, MPLV, THCYT2, THPOR, TPOR)
  Promoter: CMV
  Cloning method: Restriction Enzyme; 5′ cloning site EcoRI (unknown if destroyed); 3′ cloning site XhoI (unknown if destroyed)
  Sequencing primers: 5′ T7
Terms and licenses: Academic/Nonprofit Terms; Industry Terms: Not Available to Industry
How to cite: pcDNA3.1/MPL(N298Q) was a gift from Norio Komatsu (Addgene plasmid # 214802 ; http://n2t.net/addgene:214802 ; RRID:Addgene_214802)
